Addgene plasmid #25622: CAPN13
Purpose: Bacterial expression for structure determination; may not be full ORF
Depositing lab: Cheryl Arrowsmith. Depositing organization: University of Toronto.
Backbone
  Vector backbone: pET28a-LIC
  Backbone manufacturer: SGC
  Backbone size w/o insert (bp): 7328
  Vector type: Bacterial Expression
Growth in bacteria
  Bacterial resistance: Kanamycin, 50 μg/mL
  Growth temperature: 37°C
  Growth strain: DH5alpha
  Copy number: Low Copy
Gene/Insert
  Gene/Insert name: CAPN13 (alt names: PDB: 2I7A; calpain 13, PEF domain; FLJ23523)
  Species: H. sapiens (human)
  Insert size (bp): 465
  Mutation: Contains amino acid residues 515-669
  GenBank ID: NM_144575
  Entrez Gene: CAPN13 (a.k.a. FLJ23523)
  Tag / fusion protein: His (N terminal on insert)
  Cloning method: Restriction Enzyme
  Sequencing primers: 5′ T7; 3′ T7-term
Terms and licenses: Academic/Nonprofit Terms; Industry Terms: Not Available to Industry
Depositor comments: PDB: 2I7A http://www.thesgc.org/structures/2I7A/
How to cite: CAPN13 was a gift from Cheryl Arrowsmith (Addgene plasmid # 25622 ; http://n2t.net/addgene:25622 ; RRID:Addgene_25622)
