[The description below was written by a language model from this plasmid's Addgene catalogue record.]
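Description:
CAPN13 is a bacterial expression plasmid built on pET28a-LIC, a ligation-independent-cloning derivative of the pET28a backbone produced by a structural genomics group. It is maintained in E. coli under kanamycin selection and is recorded as low copy. The record lists a backbone size of 7328 bp without insert. No feature table is supplied, so the regulatory elements are not itemised. The listed sequencing primers, T7 forward and T7 terminator, are consistent with the usual pET arrangement, in which the insert sits between a T7 promoter and T7 terminator and is expressed in a host that supplies T7 RNA polymerase. The promoter itself is not explicitly stated.

The insert is a 465 bp fragment of human CAPN13 (calpain 13, also known as FLJ23523) encoding amino acid residues 515-669 rather than the full open reading frame. This region corresponds to the PEF (penta-EF-hand) domain, the calcium-binding module found at the C-terminal end of calpain family proteases. The fragment carries an N-terminal His tag, which allows the recombinant protein to be purified by immobilised metal affinity chromatography.

The stated purpose is bacterial production of this domain for structure determination, and the depositor links the construct to a deposited crystal structure entry for the calpain 13 PEF domain. It suits work that needs purified, isolated domain protein, such as crystallography or biophysical and calcium-binding studies. It is not suited to studies of the intact protease, because the catalytic region is absent.
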