>Addgene plasmid #25622 | CAPN13 | depositor partial sequence | sequence record 12026 | Author sequence
GACATTGATGCCACCCAGCTTCAGGGCCTTCTCAACCAGGAGCTTCTAACAGGACCTCCAGGGGACATGT
TCTCCTTAGATGAGTGCCGCAGCTTGGTGGCTCTGATGGAACTGAAAGTGAATGGGCGGCTAGACCAAGA
GGAGTTTGCGCGACTGTGGAAGCGCCTTGTTCACTACCAGCATGTTTTCCAGAAGGTTCAGACAAGCCCT
GGAGTCCTCCTGAGCTCGGACTTGTGGAAGGCCATAGAGAATACAGACTTCCTCAGAGGGATCTTCATCA
GCCGTGAGCTGCTGCATCTGGTGACCCTCAGGTACAGCGACAGCGTCGGCAGGGTCAGCTTCCCCAGCCT
GGTCTGCTTCCTGATGCGGCTTGAAGCCATGGCAAAGACCTTCCGCAACCTCTCTAAGGATGGAAAAGGA
CTCTACCTGACAGAAATGGAGTGGATGAGCCTGGTCATGTACAAC
