>Addgene plasmid #25622 | CAPN13 | addgene partial sequence | sequence record 31609 | 25622 with T7
TTTAACTTTAAGAAGGAGANATACCATGGGCAGCAGCCATCATCATCATCATCACAGCAGCGGCCTGGTT
CCGCGTGGTAGTGACATTGATGCCACCCAGCTTCAGGGCCTTCTCAACCAGGAGCTTCTAACAGGACCTC
CAGGGGACATGTTCTCCTTAGATGAGTGCCGCAGCTTGGTGGCTCTGATGGAACTGAAAGTGAATGGGCG
GCTAGACCAAGAGGAGTTTGCGCGACTGTGGAAGCGCCTTGTTCACTACCAGCATGTTTTCCAGAAGGTT
CAGACAAGCCCTGGAGTCCTCCTGAGCTCGGACTTGTGGAAGGCCATAGAGAATACAGACTTCCTCAGAG
GGATCTTCATCAGCCGTGAGCTGCTGCATCTGGTGACCCTCAGGTACAGCGACAGCGTCGGCAGGGTCAG
CTTCCCCAGCCTGGTCTGCTTCCTGATGCGGCTTGAAGCCATGGCAAAGACCTTCCGCAACCTCTCTAAG
GATGGAAAAGGACTCTACCTGACAGAAATGGAGTGGATGAGCCTGGTCATGTACAACTGATGACGAAGCT
TGCGGCCGCACTCGAGCACCACCACCACCACCACTGAGATCCGGCTGCTAACAAAGCCCGAAAGGAAGCT
GAGTTGGCTGCTGCCACCGCTGAGCAATAACTAGCATAACCCCTTGGGGCCTCTAAACGGGTCTTGAGGG
GTTTTTTGCTGAAAGGAGGAACTATATCCGGATTGGCGAATGGG
[124 nt withheld, positions 745-868]
C
[74 nt withheld, positions 870-943]
